>Addgene plasmid #58687 | mV-CrPH-LOV1_227 | depositor full sequence | sequence record 90692 | mV-CrPH-LOV1_227
GACGGATCGGGAGATCTCCCGATCCCCTATGGTGCACTCTCAGTACAATCTGCTCTGATGCCGCATAGTT
AAGCCAGTATCTGCTCCCTGCTTGTGTGTTGGAGGTCGCTGAGTAGTGCGCGAGCAAAATTTAAGCTACA
ACAAGGCAAGGCTTGACCGACAATTGCATGAAGAATCTGCTTAGGGTTAGGCGTTTTGCGCTGCTTCGCG
ATGTACGGGCCAGATATACGCGTTGACATTGATTATTGACTAGTTATTAATAGTAATCAATTACGGGGTC
ATTAGTTCATAGCCCATATATGGAGTTCCGCGTTACATAACTTACGGTAAATGGCCCGCCTGGCTGACCG
CCCAACGACCCCCGCCCATTGACGTCAATAATGACGTATGTTCCCATAGTAACGCCAATAGGGACTTTCC
ATTGACGTCAATGGGTGGAGTATTTACGGTAAACTGCCCACTTGGCAGTACATCAAGTGTATCATATGCC
AAGTACGCCCCCTATTGACGTCAATGACGGTAAATGGCCCGCCTGGCATTATGCCCAGTACATGACCTTA
TGGGACTTTCCTACTTGGCAGTACATCTACGTATTAGTCATCGCTATTACCATGGTGATGCGGTTTTGGC
AGTACATCAATGGGCGTGGATAGCGGTTTGACTCACGGGGATTTCCAAGTCTCCACCCCATTGACGTCAA
TGGGAGTTTGTTTTGGCACCAAAATCAACGGGACTTTCCAAAATGTCGTAACAACTCCGCCCCATTGACG
CAAATGGGCGGTAGGCGTGTACGGTGGGAGGTCTATATAAGCAGAGCTCTCTGGCTAACTAGAGAACCCA
CTGCTTACTGGCTTATCGAAATTAATACGACTCACTATAGGGAGACCCAAGCTGGCTAGCGGCGCCGGTA
CCGGTAGCATGGTGAGCAAGGGCGAGGAGCTGTTCACCGGGGTGGTGCCCATCCTGGTCGAGCTGGACGG
CGACGTAAACGGCCACAAGTTCAGCGTGTCCGGCGAGGGCGAGGGCGATGCCACCTACGGCAAGCTGACC
CTGAAGCTGATCTGCACCACCGGCAAGCTGCCCGTGCCCTGGCCCACCCTCGTGACCACCCTGGGCTACG
GCCTGCAGTGCTTCGCCCGCTACCCCGACCACATGAAGCAGCACGACTTCTTCAAGTCCGCCATGCCCGA
AGGCTACGTCCAGGAGCGCACCATCTTCTTCAAGGACGACGGCAACTACAAGACCCGCGCCGAGGTGAAG
TTCGAGGGCGACACCCTGGTGAACCGCATCGAGCTGAAGGGCATCGACTTCAAGGAGGACGGCAACATCC
TGGGGCACAAGCTGGAGTACAACTACAACAGCCACAACGTCTATATCACCGCCGACAAGCAGAAGAACGG
CATCAAGGCCAACTTCAAGATCCGCCACAACATCGAGGACGGCGGCGTGCAGCTCGCCGACCACTACCAG
CAGAACACCCCCATCGGCGACGGCCCCGTGCTGCTGCCCGACAACCACTACCTGAGCTACCAGTCCAAAC
TGAGCAAAGACCCCAACGAGAAGCGCGATCACATGGTCCTGCTGGAGTTCGTGACCGCCGCCGGGATCAC
TCTCGGCATGGACGAGCTGTACAAGGGCAGTTCAGGATCATCCGGTGCAGGACTCAGACATACATTTGTG
GTGGCTGATGCAACACTCCCTGATTGCCCACTGGTCTATGCAAGTGAGGGCTTCTACGCAATGACCGGAT
ATGGACCTGACGAAGTGCTGGGTCACAACTGTAGGTTTCTGCAGGGTGAGGGAACTGACCCCAAGGAAGT
GCAGAAAATTCGCGACGCCATCAAGAAGGGTGAGGCTTGTAGTGTGCGCCTCCTGAACTATCGGAAGGAC
GGCACTCCCTTCTGGAACCTGCTGACAGTCACCCCAATTAAAACCCCTGATGGCCGCGTGTCCAAGTTTG
TCGGCGTGCAGGTGGATGTTACCTCCAAGACTGAAGGGAAAGCCCTGGCCCCCGGATAAAAGCTTGATCC
GGCTGCTAACAAAGCGGATCCGAGCTCGGTACCAAGCTTAAGTTTAAACCGCTGATCAGCCTCGACTGTG
CCTTCTAGTTGCCAGCCATCTGTTGTTTGCCCCTCCCCCGTGCCTTCCTTGACCCTGGAAGGTGCCACTC
CCACTGTCCTTTCCTAATAAAATGAGGAAATTGCATCGCATTGTCTGAGTAGGTGTCATTCTATTCTGGG
GGGTGGGGTGGGGCAGGACAGCAAGGGGGAGGATTGGGAAGACAATAGCAGGCATGCTGGGGATGCGGTG
GGCTCTATGGCTTCTGAGGCGGAAAGAACCAGCTGGGGCTCTAGGGGGTATCCCC
[124 nt withheld, positions 2366-2489]
C
[91 nt withheld, positions 2491-2581]
A
[49 nt withheld, positions 2583-2631]
CCTTTGACGTTGGAGTCCACGTTCTTT
[37 nt withheld, positions 2659-2695]
ACCCTATCTCGGTCTATTCTTTTGATTTATAAGGGATTTTGCCGATTTCGGCCTATTGGTTAAAAAATGA
GCTGATTTAACAAAAATTTAACGCGAATTAATTCTGTGGAATGTGTGTCAGTTAGGGTGTGGAAAGTCCC
CAGGCTCCCCAGCAGGCAGAAGTATGCAAAGCATGCATCTCAATTAGTCAGCAACCAGGTGTGGAAAGTC
CCCAGGCTCCCCAGCAGGCAGAAGTATGCAAAGCATGCATCTCAATTAGTCAGCAACCATAGTCCCGCCC
CTAACTCCGCCCATCCCGCCCCTAACTCCGCCCAGTTCCGCCCATTCTCCGCCCCATGGCTGACTAATTT
TTTTTATTTATGCAGAGGCCGAGGCCGCCTCTGCCTCTGAGCTATTCCAGAAGTAGTGAGGAGGCTTTTT
TGGAGGCCTAGGCTTTTGCAAAAAGCTCCCGGGAGCTTGTATATCCATTTTCGGATCTGATCAAGAGACA
GGATGAGGATCGTTTCGCATGATTGAACAAGATGGATTGCACGCAGGTTCTCCGGCCGCTTGGGTGGAGA
GGCTATTCGGCTATGACTGGGCACAACAGACAATCGGCTGCTCTGATGCCGCCGTGTTCCGGCTGTCAGC
GCAGGGGCGCCCGGTTCTTTTTGTCAAGACCGACCTGTCCGGTGCCCTGAATGAACTGCAGGACGAGGCA
GCGCGGCTATCGTGGCTGGCCACGACGGGCGTTCCTTGCGCAGCTGTGCTCGACGTTGTCACTGAAGCGG
GAAGGGACTGGCTGCTATTGGGCGAAGTGCCGGGGCAGGATCTCCTGTCATCTCACCTTGCTCCTGCCGA
GAAAGTATCCATCATGGCTGATGCAATGCGGCGGCTGCATACGCTTGATCCGGCTACCTGCCCATTCGAC
CACCAAGCGAAACATCGCATCGAGCGAGCACGTACTCGGATGGAAGCCGGTCTTGTCGATCAGGATGATC
TGGACGAAGAGCATCAGGGGCTCGCGCCAGCCGAACTGTTCGCCAGGCTCAAGGCGCGCATGCCCGACGG
CGAGGATCTCGTCGTGACCCATGGCGATGCCTGCTTGCCGAATATCATGGTGGAAAATGGCCGCTTTTCT
GGATTCATCGACTGTGGCCGGCTGGGTGTGGCGGACCGCTATCAGGACATAGCGTTGGCTACCCGTGATA
TTGCTGAAGAGCTTGGCGGCGAATGGGCTGACCGCTTCCTCGTGCTTTACGGTATCGCCGCTCCCGATTC
GCAGCGCATCGCCTTCTATCGCCTTCTTGACGAGTTCTTCTGAGCGGGACTCTGGGGTTCGAAATGACCG
ACCAAGCGACGCCCAACCTGCCATCACGAGATTTCGATTCCACCGCCGCCTTCTATGAAAGGTTGGGCTT
CGGAATCGTTTTCCGGGACGCCGGCTGGATGATCCTCCAGCGCGGGGATCTCATGCTGGAGTTCTTCGCC
CACCCCAACTTGTTTATTGCAGCTTATAATGGTTACAAATAAAGCAATAGCATCACAAATTTCACAAATA
AAGCATTTTTTTCACTGCATTCTAGTTGTGGTTTGTCCAAACTCATCAATGTATCTTATCATGTCTGTAT
ACCGTCGACCTCTAGCTAGAGCTTGGCGTAATCATGGTCATAGCTGTTTCCTGTGTGAAATTGTTATCCG
CTCACAATTCCACACAACATACGAGCCGGAAGCATAAAGTGTAAAGCCTGGGGTGCCTAATGAGTGAGCT
AACTCACATTAATTGCGTTGCGCTCACTGCCCGCTTTCCAGTCGGGAAACCTGTCGTGCCAGCTGCATTA
ATGAATCGGCCAACGCGCGGGGAGAGGCGGTTTGCGTATTGGGCGCTCTTCCGCTTCCTCGCTCACTGAC
TCGCTGCGCTCGGTCGTTCGGCTGCGGCGAGCGGTATCAGCTCACTCAAAGGCGGTAATACGGTTATCCA
CAGAATCAGGGGATAACGCAGGAAAGAACATGTGAGCAAAAGGCCAGCAAAAGGCCAGGAACCGTAAAAA
GGCCGCGTTGCTGGCGTTTTTCCATAGGCTCCGCCCCCCTGACGAGCATCACAAAAATCGACGCTCAAGT
CAGAGGTGGCGAAACCCGACAGGACTATAAAGATACCAGGCGTTTCCCCCTGGAAGCTCCCTCGTGCGCT
CTCCTGTTCCGACCCTGCCGCTTACCGGATACCTGTCCGCCTTTCTCCCTTCGGGAAGCGTGGCGCTTTC
TCATAGCTCACGCTGTAGGTATCTCAGTTCGGTGTAGGTCGTTCGCTCCAAGCTGGGCTGTGTGCACGAA
CCCCCCGTTCAGCCCGACCGCTGCGCCTTATCCGGTAACTATCGTCTTGAGTCCAACCCGGTAAGACACG
ACTTATCGCCACTGGCAGCAGCCACTGGTAACAGGATTAGCAGAGCGAGGTATGTAGGCGGTGCTACAGA
GTTCTTGAAGTGGTGGCCTAACTACGGCTACACTAGAAGAACAGTATTTGGTATCTGCGCTCTGCTGAAG
CCAGTTACCTTCGGAAAAAGAGTTGGTAGCTCTTGATCCGGCAAACAAACCACCGCTGGTAGCGGTTTTT
TTGTTTGCAAGCAGCAGATTACGCGCAGAAAAAAAGGATCTCAAGAAGATCCTTTGATCTTTTCTACGGG
GTCTGACGCTCAGTGGAACGAAAACTCACGTTAAGGGATTTTGGTCATGAGATTATCAAAAAGGATCTTC
ACCTAGATCCTTTTAAATTAAAAATGAAGTTTTAAATCAATCTAAAGTATATATGAGTAAACTTGGTCTG
ACAGTTACCAATGCTTAATCAGTGAGGCACCTATCTCAGCGATCTGTCTATTTCGTTCATCCATAGTTGC
CTGACTCCCCGTCGTGTAGATAACTACGATACGGGAGGGCTTACCATCTGGCCCCAGTGCTGCAATGATA
CCGCGAGACCCACGCTCACCGGCTCCAGATTTATCAGCAATAAACCAGCCAGCCGGAAGGGCCGAGCGCA
GAAGTGGTCCTGCAACTTTATCCGCCTCCATCCAGTCTATTAATTGTTGCCGGGAAGCTAGAGTAAGTAG
TTCGCCAGTTAATAGTTTGCGCAACGTTGTTGCCATTGCTACAGGCATCGTGGTGTCACGCTCGTCGTTT
GGTATGGCTTCATTCAGCTCCGGTTCCCAACGATCAAGGCGAGTTACATGATCCCCCATGTTGTGCAAAA
AAGCGGTTAGCTCCTTCGGTCCTCCGATCGTTGTCAGAAGTAAGTTGGCCGCAGTGTTATCACTCATGGT
TATGGCAGCACTGCATAATTCTCTTACTGTCATGCCATCCGTAAGATGCTTTTCTGTGACTGGTGAGTAC
TCAACCAAGTCATTCTGAGAATAGTGTATGCGGCGACCGAGTTGCTCTTGCCCGGCGTCAATACGGGATA
ATACCGCGCCACATAGCAGAACTTTAAAAGTGCTCATCATTGGAAAACGTTCTTCGGGGCGAAAACTCTC
AAGGATCTTACCGCTGTTGAGATCCAGTTCGATGTAACCCACTCGTGCACCCAACTGATCTTCAGCATCT
TTTACTTTCACCAGCGTTTCTGGGTGAGCAAAAACAGGAAGGCAAAATGCCGCAAAAAAGGGAATAAGGG
CGACACGGAAATGTTGAATACTCATACTCTTCCTTTTTCAATATTATTGAAGCATTTATCAGGGTTATTG
TCTCATGAGCGGATACATATTTGAATGTATTTAGAAAAATAAACAAATAGGGGTTCCGCGCACATTTCCC
CGAAAAGTGCCACCTGACGTC
Features (pLannotate 1.2.2; 21 found; start..end, strand, type, name):
     28..80      -  misc_feature   bom (fragment): basis of mobility region from pBR322
    235..614     +  enhancer       CMV enhancer: human cytomegalovirus immediate early enhancer
    615..818     +  promoter       CMV promoter: human cytomegalovirus (CMV) immediate early promoter
    814..847     +  LTR            5' LTR (truncated) (fragment): truncated 5' long terminal repeat (LTR) from HIV-1
    863..881     +  promoter       T7 promoter: promoter for bacteriophage T7 RNA polymerase
    919..1635    +  CDS            mVenus: mVenus is a basic (constitutively fluorescent) yellow fluorescent protein published in 2006, derived from Aequorea victoria. It is reported to be a rapidly-maturing monomer with moderate acid sensitivity.
   1657..2070    +  CDS            PHOT (fragment): PHOT_CHLRE - Experimental evidence at protein level: Swiss-Prot protein existence level 1. Protein kinase that acts as a blue light photoreceptor (PubMed:15695460, PubMed:24285544). Required for non-photochemical quenching (NPQ), a mechanism that converts and dissipates the harmful excess absorbed light energy into heat and protect the photosynthetic apparatus from photo-oxidative damage (PubMed:27626383). Controls the energy-dependent chlorophyll fluorescence quenching (qE) activity of chlorophyll excited states by inducing the expression of the qE effector protein LHCSR3 in high light intens
   2096..2320    +  polyA_signal   bGH poly(A) signal: bovine growth hormone polyadenylation signal
   2324..2345    +  promoter       SV40 promoter (fragment): SV40 enhancer and early promoter
   2366..2794    +  rep_origin     f1 ori (sequence partly withheld): f1 bacteriophage origin of replication; arrow indicates direction of (+) strand synthesis
   2808..3137    +  promoter       SV40 promoter: SV40 enhancer and early promoter
   3204..3995    +  CDS            neo: KKA2_KLEPN - Also known as kan, nptII. Experimental evidence at protein level: Swiss-Prot protein existence level 1. Resistance to kanamycin, neomycin, paromomycin, ribostamycin, butirosin and gentamicin B. From Klebsiella pneumoniae.
   4019..4177    +  CDS            ble (fragment): BLE_KLEPN - Experimental evidence at protein level: Swiss-Prot protein existence level 1. Binding protein with a strong affinity to the bleomycin family of antibiotics. Binds to CL990; an antimitotic-antibiotic compound. From Klebsiella pneumoniae.
   4172..4293    +  polyA_signal   SV40 poly(A) signal: SV40 polyadenylation signal
   4366..4382    -  protein_bind   lac operator: The lac repressor binds to the lac operator to inhibit transcription in E. coli. This inhibition can be relieved by adding lactose or isopropyl-β-D-thiogalactopyranoside (IPTG). lac repressor encoded by lacI
   4390..4420    -  promoter       lac promoter: promoter for the E. coli lac operon
   4435..4456    -  protein_bind   CAP binding site: CAP binding activates transcription in the presence of cAMP. E. coli catabolite activator protein
   4469..4561    -  CDS            lacI (fragment): lac repressor; lacI; The lac repressor binds to the lac operator to inhibit transcription in E. coli. This inhibition can be relieved by adding lactose or isopropyl-β-D-thiogalactopyranoside (IPTG).
   4744..5329    -  rep_origin     ori: high-copy-number ColE1/pMB1/pBR322/pUC origin of replication
   5500..6360    -  CDS            AmpR: β-lactamase; bla; confers resistance to ampicillin, carbenicillin, and related antibiotics
   6361..6465    -  promoter       AmpR promoter: bla
