[The description below was written by a language model from this plasmid's Addgene catalogue record and pLannotate feature annotations shown in this document.]
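Description:
mV-CrPH-LOV1_227 is a 6.5 kb mammalian expression plasmid built on the pcDNA3.1(-) backbone that produces a fusion of the yellow fluorescent protein mVenus to the LOV1 domain of Chlamydomonas reinhardtii phototropin. It is propagated in E. coli through a high-copy ColE1/pUC-type origin and selected with ampicillin via the β-lactamase gene and its own promoter. An f1 origin is also present, which permits single-stranded DNA production. For mammalian cells, the backbone carries a neomycin phosphotransferase cassette driven by the SV40 enhancer/early promoter and closed by the SV40 polyadenylation signal, which would allow G418 selection of stable transfectants. Several short annotated fragments (bom, ble, lacI, a truncated HIV-1 LTR match, and the lac promoter/operator region) appear to be backbone remnants or partial similarity hits rather than functional parts.

The expression cassette consists of the human CMV immediate-early enhancer and promoter, followed by a T7 promoter, then the mVenus coding sequence placed upstream of a roughly 400 bp fragment of the phototropin (PHOT) gene, and finally the bovine growth hormone polyadenylation signal. mVenus therefore sits at the N-terminus of the fusion, separated from the LOV1 segment by a short linker region. LOV domains are flavin-binding blue-light sensor modules, and phototropin is a blue-light photoreceptor kinase; only the LOV1 portion is included here. The plasmid was deposited with a study on light-activated engineered receptor tyrosine kinases. The record does not describe its exact experimental role, but a fluorescently tagged isolated LOV domain is suited to checking the domain's expression and localisation in mammalian cells.
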