Addgene plasmid #58687: mV-CrPH-LOV1_227
Purpose: Expresses mVenus-fusion protein of CrPH-LOV1 domain (Chlamydomonas reinhardtii Phototropin)
Depositing lab: Harald Janovjak. Depositing organization: Institute of Science and Technology Austria (I.S.T. Austria). Publication: Spatio-temporally precise activation of engineered receptor tyrosine kinases by light. Grusch M, Schelch K, Riedler R, Reichhart E, Differ C, Berger W, Ingles-Prieto A, Janovjak H. EMBO J. 2014 Jul 1. pii: e201387695. 10.15252/embj.201387695 PubMed 24986882.
Backbone
  Vector backbone: pcDNA3.1-
  Vector type: Mammalian Expression
Growth in bacteria
  Bacterial resistance: Ampicillin, 100 μg/mL
  Growth temperature: 37°C
  Growth strain: XL10 Gold
  Copy number: Unknown
Gene/Insert
  Gene/Insert name: mV-CrPH-LOV1
Terms and licenses: Academic/Nonprofit Terms; Industry Terms: Not Available to Industry
How to cite: mV-CrPH-LOV1_227 was a gift from Harald Janovjak (Addgene plasmid # 58687 ; http://n2t.net/addgene:58687 ; RRID:Addgene_58687)
