>Addgene plasmid #58687 | mV-CrPH-LOV1_227 | addgene partial sequence | sequence record 93689 | CMV-F 5'-CGCAAATGGGCGGTAGGCGTG-3'
CTCTCTGGCTAACTAGAGAACCCACTGCTTACTGGCTTATCGAAATTAATACGACTCACTATAGGGAGAC
CCAAGCTGGCTAGCGGCGCCGGTACCGGTAGCATGGTGAGCAAGGGCGAGGAGCTGTTCACCGGGGTGGT
GCCCATCCTGGTCGAGCTGGACGGCGACGTAAACGGCCACAAGTTCAGCGTGTCCGGCGAGGGCGAGGGC
GATGCCACCTACGGCAAGCTGACCCTGAAGCTGATCTGCACCACCGGCAAGCTGCCCGTGCCCTGGCCCA
CCCTCGTGACCACCCTGGGCTACGGCCTGCAGTGCTTCGCCCGCTACCCCGACCACATGAAGCAGCACGA
CTTCTTCAAGTCCGCCATGCCCGAAGGCTACGTCCAGGAGCGCACCATCTTCTTCAAGGACGACGGCAAC
TACAAGACCCGCGCCGAGGTGAAGTTCGAGGGCGACACCCTGGTGAACCGCATCGAGCTGAAGGGCATCG
ACTTCAAGGAGGACGGCAACATCCTGGGGCACAAGCTGGAGTACAACTACAACAGCCACAACGTCTATAT
CACCGCCGACAAGCAGAAGAACGGCATCAAGGCCAACTTCAAGATCCGCCACAACATCGAGGACGGCGGC
GTGCAGCTCGCCGACCACTACCAGCAGAACACCCCCATCGGCGACGGCCCCGTGCTGCTGCCCGACAACC
ACTACCTGAGCTACCAGTCCAAACTGAGCAAAGACCCCAACGAGAAGCGCGATCACATGGTCCTGCTGGA
GTTCGTGACCGCCGCCGGGATCACTCTCGGCATGGACGAGCTGTACAAGGGCAGTTCAGGATCATCCGGT
GCAGGACTCAGACATACATT
