>Addgene plasmid #58687 | mV-CrPH-LOV1_227 | addgene partial sequence | sequence record 93698 | BGH-rev 5'-TAGAAGGCACAGTCGAGG-3'
GAGCTCGGATCCGCTTTGTTAGCAGCCGGATCAAGCTTTTATCCGGGGGCCAGGGCTTTCCCTTCAGTCT
TGGAGGTAACATCCACCTGCACGCCGACAAACTTGGACACGCGGCCATCAGGGGTTTTAATTGGGGTGAC
TGTCAGCAGGTTCCAGAAGGGAGTGCCGTCCTTCCGATAGTTCAGGAGGCGCACACTACAAGCCTCACCC
TTCTTGATGGCGTCGCGAATTTTCTGCACTTCCTTGGGGTCAGTTCCCTCACCCTGCAGAAACCTACAGT
TGTGACCCAGCACTTCGTCAGGTCCATATCCGGTCATTGCGTAGAAGCCCTCACTTGCATAGACCAGTGG
GCAATCAGGGAGTGTTGCATCAGCCACCACAAATGTATGTCTGAGTCCTGCACCGGATGATCCTGAACTG
CCCTTGTACAGCTCGTCCATGCCGAGAGTGATCCCGGCGGCGGTCACGAACTCCAGCAGGACCATGTGAT
CGCGCTTCTCGTTGGGGTCTTTGCTCAGTTTGGACTGGTAGCTCAGGTAGTGGTTGTCGGGCAGCAGCAC
GGGGCCGTCGCCGATGGGGGTGTTCTGCTGGTAGTGGTCGGCGAGCTGCACGCCGCCGTCCTCGATGTTG
TGGCGGATCTTGAAGTTGGCCTTGATGCCGTTCTTCTGCTTGTCGGCGGTGATATAGACGTTGTGGCTGT
TGTAGTTGTACTCCAGCTTGTGCCCCAGGATGTTGCCGTCCTCCTTGAAGTCGATGCCCTTCAGCTCGAT
GCGGTTCACCAGGGTGTCGCCCTCGAACTTCACCTCGGCGCGGGTCTTGTAGTTGCCGTCGTCCTTGAAG
AAGATGGTGCGCTCCTGGACGTAGCCTTCGGGCATGGCGGACTTGAA
